>Addgene plasmid #59375 | pET-89B1 | depositor full sequence | sequence record 92102 | pET-89B1 sequence 7061 bps
GTAGTAGGTTGAGGCCGTTGAGCACCGCCGCCGCAAGGAATGGTGCATGCAAGGAGATGGCGCCCAACAG
TCCCCCGGCCACGGGGCCTGCCACCATACCCACGCCGAAACAAGCGCTCATGAGCCCGAAGTGGCGAGCC
CGATCTTCCCCATCGGTGATGTCGGCGATATAGGCGCCAGCAACCGCACCTGTGGCGCCGGTGATGCCGG
CCACGATGCGTCCGGCGTAGAGGATCGAGATCTCGATCCCGCGAAATTAATACGACTCACTATAGGGGAA
TTGTGAGCGGATAACAATTCCCCTCTAGAAATAATTTTGTTTAACTTTAAGAAGGAGATATACCATGAAA
GTGAACGAGGAAAACAACAAGCCGACAAAGACCCATGTCTTAATCTTCCCATTTCCGGCGCAAGGTCACA
TGATTCCCCTCCTCGACTTCACCCACCGCCTTGCTCTCCGCGGCGGCGCCGCCTTAAAAATAACCGTCCT
AGTCACTCCAAAAAACCTTCCTTTTCTCTCTCCGCTTCTCTCCGCCGTAGTTAACATCGAACCACTTATC
CTCCCTTTTCCCTCCCACCCTTCAATCCCCTCCGGCGTCGAAAACGTCCAAGACTTACCTCCTTCAGGCT
TCCCTTTAATGATCCACGCGCTTGGTAATCTCCACGCGCCGCTTATCTCTTGGATTACTTCTCACCCTTC
TCCTCCAGTAGCCATCGTATCTGATTTCTTCCTTGGTTGGACCAAAAACCTCGGAATCCCTCGTTTCGAT
TTCTCTCCCTCCGCTGCTATCACTTGCTGCATACTCAATACTCTCTGGATCGAAATGCCCACCAAGATCA
ACGAAGATGACGATAACGAGATCCTCCACTTTCCCAAGATCCCGAATTGTCCAAAATACCGTTTTGATCA
GATCTCCTCTCTTTACAGAAGTTACGTTCACGGAGATCCAGCTTGGGAGTTCATAAGAGACTCCTTTAGA
GATAACGTGGCGAGTTGGGGACTCGTCGTGAACTCGTTCACCGCCATGGAAGGTGTTTATCTCGAACATC
TTAAGCGAGAGATGGGCCATGATCGTGTATGGGCTGTAGGCCCAATTATTCCGTTATCTGGGGATAACCG
TGGTGGCCCGACTTCTGTTTCTGTTGATCACGTGATGTCGTGGCTTGACGCACGTGAGGATAACCACGTG
GTGTACGTGTGCTTTGGAAGTCAAGTAGTTTTGACTAAAGAGCAGACTCTTGCACTCGCCTCTGGGCTTG
AGAAAAGCGGCGTCCATTTCATATGGGCCGTAAAGGAGCCCGTTGAGAAAGACTCAACACGTGGCAACAT
CCTGGACGGTTTCGACGATCGCGTGGCTGGGAGAGGTCTGGTGATCAGAGGATGGGCTCCACAAGTAGCT
GTGCTACGTCACCGAGCCGTTGGCGCGTTTTTAACGCACTGTGGTTGGAACTCTGTGGTGGAGGCGGTTG
TCGCCGGCGTTTTGATGCTGACGTGGCCGATGAGAGCTGACCAGTACACTGACGCGTCTCTGGTGGTTGA
TGAGTTGAAAGTAGGTGTGCGTGCTTGCGAAGGACCTGACACGGTGCCTGACCCGGACGAGTTAGCTCGA
GTTTTCGCTGATTCCGTGACCGGAAATCAAACGGAGAGGATCAAAGCCGTGGAGCTGAGGAAAGCAGCGT
TGGATGCGATTCAAGAACGTGGGAGCTCAGTGAATGATTTAGATGGATTTATCCAACATGTCGTTAGTTT
AGGACTAAACAAATGAGATCCGGCTGCTAACAAAGCCCGAAAGGAAGCTGAGTTGGCTGCTGCCACCGCT
GAGCAATAACTAGCATAACCCCTTGGGGCCTCTAAACGGGTCTTGAGGGGTTTTTTGCTGAAAGGAGGAA
CTATATCCGGATATCCCGCAAGAGGCCCGGCAGTACCGGCATAACCAAGCCTATGCCTACAGCATCCAGG
GTGACGGTGCCGAGGATGACGATGAGCGCATTGTTAGATTTCATACACGGTGCCTGACTGCGTTAGCAAT
TTAACTGTGATAAACTACCGCATTAAAGCTTATCGATGATAAGCTGTCAAACATGAGAATTCTTGAAGAC
GAAAGGGCCTCGTGATACGCCTATTTTTATAGGTTAATGTCATGATAATAATGGTTTCTTAGACGTCAGG
TGGCACTTTTCGGGGAAATGTGCGCGGAACCCCTATTTGTTTATTTTTCTAAATACATTCAAATATGTAT
CCGCTCATGAGACAATAACCCTGATAAATGCTTCAATAATATTGAAAAAGGAAGAGTATGAGTATTCAAC
ATTTCCGTGTCGCCCTTATTCCCTTTTTTGCGGCATTTTGCCTTCCTGTTTTTGCTCACCCAGAAACGCT
GGTGAAAGTAAAAGATGCTGAAGATCAGTTGGGTGCACGAGTGGGTTACATCGAACTGGATCTCAACAGC
GGTAAGATCCTTGAGAGTTTTCGCCCCGAAGAACGTTTTCCAATGATGAGCACTTTTAAAGTTCTGCTAT
GTGGCGCGGTATTATCCCGTGTTGACGCCGGGCAAGAGCAACTCGGTCGCCGCATACACTATTCTCAGAA
TGACTTGGTTGAGTACTCACCAGTCACAGAAAAGCATCTTACGGATGGCATGACAGTAAGAGAATTATGC
AGTGCTGCCATAACCATGAGTGATAACACTGCGGCCAACTTACTTCTGACAACGATCGGAGGACCGAAGG
AGCTAACCGCTTTTTTGCACAACATGGGGGATCATGTAACTCGCCTTGATCGTTGGGAACCGGAGCTGAA
TGAAGCCATACCAAACGACGAGCGTGACACCACGATGCCTGCAGCAATGGCAACAACGTTGCGCAAACTA
TTAACTGGCGAACTACTTACTCTAGCTTCCCGGCAACAATTAATAGACTGGATGGAGGCGGATAAAGTTG
CAGGACCACTTCTGCGCTCGGCCCTTCCGGCTGGCTGGTTTATTGCTGATAAATCTGGAGCCGGTGAGCG
TGGGTCTCGCGGTATCATTGCAGCACTGGGGCCAGATGGTAAGCCCTCCCGTATCGTAGTTATCTACACG
ACGGGGAGTCAGGCAACTATGGATGAACGAAATAGACAGATCGCTGAGATAGGTGCCTCACTGATTAAGC
ATTGGTAACTGTCAGACCAAGTTTACTCATATATACTTTAGATTGATTTAAAACTTCATTTTTAATTTAA
AAGGATCTAGGTGAAGATCCTTTTTGATAATCTCATGACCAAAATCCCTTAACGTGAGTTTTCGTTCCAC
TGAGCGTCAGACCCCGTAGAAAAGATCAAAGGATCTTCTTGAGATCCTTTTTTTCTGCGCGTAATCTGCT
GCTTGCAAACAAAAAAACCACCGCTACCAGCGGTGGTTTGTTTGCCGGATCAAGAGCTACCAACTCTTTT
TCCGAAGGTAACTGGCTTCAGCAGAGCGCAGATACCAAATACTGTCCTTCTAGTGTAGCCGTAGTTAGGC
CACCACTTCAAGAACTCTGTAGCACCGCCTACATACCTCGCTCTGCTAATCCTGTTACCAGTGGCTGCTG
CCAGTGGCGATAAGTCGTGTCTTACCGGGTTGGACTCAAGACGATAGTTACCGGATAAGGCGCAGCGGTC
GGGCTGAACGGGGGGTTCGTGCACACAGCCCAGCTTGGAGCGAACGACCTACACCGAACTGAGATACCTA
CAGCGTGAGCTATGAGAAAGCGCCACGCTTCCCGAAGGGAGAAAGGCGGACAGGTATCCGGTAAGCGGCA
GGGTCGGAACAGGAGAGCGCACGAGGGAGCTTCCAGGGGGAAACGCCTGGTATCTTTATAGTCCTGTCGG
GTTTCGCCACCTCTGACTTGAGCGTCGATTTTTGTGATGCTCGTCAGGGGGGCGGAGCCTATGGAAAAAC
GCCAGCAACGCGGCCTTTTTACGGTTCCTGGCCTTTTGCTGGCCTTTTGCTCACATGTTCTTTCCTGCGT
TATCCCCTGATTCTGTGGATAACCGTATTACCGCCTTTGAGTGAGCTGATACCGCTCGCCGCAGCCGAAC
GACCGAGCGCAGCGAGTCAGTGAGCGAGGAAGCGGAAGAGCGCCTGATGCGGTATTTTCTCCTTACGCAT
CTGTGCGGTATTTCACACCGCATATATGGTGCACTCTCAGTACAATCTGCTCTGATGCCGCATAGTTAAG
CCAGTATACACTCCGCTATCGCTACGTGACTGGGTCATGGCTGCGCCCCGACACCCGCCAACACCCGCTG
ACGCGCCCTGACGGGCTTGTCTGCTCCCGGCATCCGCTTACAGACAAGCTGTGACCGTCTCCGGGAGCTG
CATGTGTCAGAGGTTTTCACCGTCATCACCGAAACGCGCGAGGCAGCTGCGGTAAAGCTCATCAGCGTGG
TCGTGAAGCGATTCACAGATGTCTGCCTGTTCATCCGCGTCCAGCTCGTTGAGTTTCTCCAGAAGCGTTA
ATGTCTGGCTTCTGATAAAGCGGGCCATGTTAAGGGCGGTTTTTTCCTGTTTGGTCACTGATGCCTCCGT
GTAAGGGGGATTTCTGTTCATGGGGGTAATGATACCGATGAAACGAGAGAGGATGCTCACGATACGGGTT
ACTGATGATGAACATGCCCGGTTACTGGAACGTTGTGAGGGTAAACAACTGGCGGTATGGATGCGGCGGG
ACCAGAGAAAAATCACTCAGGGTCAATGCCAGCGCTTCGTTAATACAGATGTAGGTGTTCCACAGGGTAG
CCAGCAGCATCCTGCGATGCAGATCCGGAACATAATGGTGCAGGGCGCTGACTTCCGCGTTTCCAGACTT
TACGAAACACGGAAACCGAAGACCATTCATGTTGTTGCTCAGGTCGCAGACGTTTTGCAGCAGCAGTCGC
TTCACGTTCGCTCGCGTATCGGTGATTCATTCTGCTAACCAGTAAGGCAACCCCGCCAGCCTAGCCGGGT
CCTCAACGACAGGAGCACGATCATGCGCACCCGTGGCCAGGACCCAACGCTGCCCGAGATGCGCCGCGTG
CGGCTGCTGGAGATGGCGGACGCGATGGATATGTTCTGCCAAGGGTTGGTTTGCGCATTCACAGTTCTCC
GCAAGAATTGATTGGCTCCAATTCTTGGAGTGGTGAATCCGTTAGCGAGGTGCCGCCGGCTTCCATTCAG
GTCGAGGTGGCCCGGCTCCATGCACCGCGACGCAACGCGGGGAGGCAGACAAGGTATAGGGCGGCGCCTA
CAATCCATGCCAACCCGTTCCATGTGCTCGCCGAGGCGGCATAAATCGCCGTGACGATCAGCGGTCCAGT
GATCGAAGTTAGGCTGGTAAGAGCCGCGAGCGATCCTTGAAGCTGTCCCTGATGGTCGTCATCTACCTGC
CTGGACAGCATGGCCTGCAACGCGGGCATCCCGATGCCGCCGGAAGCGAGAAGAATCATAATGGGGAAGG
CCATCCAGCCTCGCGTCGCGAACGCCAGCAAGACGTAGCCCAGCGCGTCGGCCGCCATGCCGGCGATAAT
GGCCTGCTTCTCGCCGAAACGTTTGGTGGCGGGACCAGTGACGAAGGCTTGAGCGAGGGCGTGCAAGATT
CCGAATACCGCAAGCGACAGGCCGATCATCGTCGCGCTCCAGCGAAAGCGGTCCTCGCCGAAAATGACCC
AGAGCGCTGCCGGCACCTGTCCTACGAGTTGCATGATAAAGAAGACAGTCATAAGTGCGGCGACGATAGT
CATGCCCCGCGCCCACCGGAAGGAGCTGACTGGGTTGAAGGCTCTCAAGGGCATCGGTCGAGATCCCGGT
GCCTAATGAGTGAGCTAACTTACATTAATTGCGTTGCGCTCACTGCCCGCTTTCCAGTCGGGAAACCTGT
CGTGCCAGCTGCATTAATGAATCGGCCAACGCGCGGGGAGAGGCGGTTTGCGTATTGGGCGCCAGGGTGG
TTTTTCTTTTCACCAGTGAGACGGGCAACAGCTGATTGCCCTTCACCGCCTGGCCCTGAGAGAGTTGCAG
CAAGCGGTCCACGCTGGTTTGCCCCAGCAGGCGAAAATCCTGTTTGATGGTGGTTAACGGCGGGATATAA
CATGAGCTGTCTTCGGTATCGTCGTATCCCACTACCGAGATATCCGCACCAACGCGCAGCCCGGACTCGG
TAATGGCGCGCATTGCGCCCAGCGCCATCTGATCGTTGGCAACCAGCATCGCAGTGGGAACGATGCCCTC
ATTCAGCATTTGCATGGTTTGTTGAAAACCGGACATGGCACTCCAGTCGCCTTCCCGTTCCGCTATCGGC
TGAATTTGATTGCGAGTGAGATATTTATGCCAGCCAGCCAGACGCAGACGCGCCGAGACAGAACTTAATG
GGCCCGCTAACAGCGCGATTTGCTGGTGACCCAATGCGACCAGATGCTCCACGCCCAGTCGCGTACCGTC
TTCATGGGAGAAAATAATACTGTTGATGGGTGTCTGGTCAGAGACATCAAGAAATAACGCCGGAACATTA
GTGCAGGCAGCTTCCACAGCAATGGCATCCTGGTCATCCAGCGGATAGTTAATGATCAGCCCACTGACGC
GTTGCGCGAGAAGATTGTGCACCGCCGCTTTACAGGCTTCGACGCCGCTTCGTTCTACCATCGACACCAC
CACGCTGGCACCCAGTTGATCGGCGCGAGATTTAATCGCCGCGACAATTTGCGACGGCGCGTGCAGGGCC
AGACTGGAGGTGGCAACGCCAATCAGCAACGACTGTTTGCCCGCCAGTTGTTGTGCCACGCGGTTGGGAA
TGTAATTCAGCTCCGCCATCGCCGCTTCCACTTTTTCCCGCGTTTTCGCAGAAACGTGGCTGGCCTGGTT
CACCACGCGGGAAACGGTCTGATAAGAGACACCGGCATACTCTGCGACATCGTATAACGTTACTGGTTTC
ACATTCACCACCCTGAATTGACTCTCTTCCGGGCGCTATCATGCCATACCGCGAAAGGTTTTGCGCCATT
CGATGGTGTCCGGGATCTCGACGCTCTCCCTTATGCGACTCCTGCATTAGGAAGCAGCCCA
Features (pLannotate 1.2.2; 19 found; start..end, strand, type, name):
    258..276     +  promoter       T7 promoter: promoter for bacteriophage T7 RNA polymerase
    277..301     +  protein_bind   lac operator: The lac repressor binds to the lac operator to inhibit transcription in E. coli. This inhibition can be relieved by adding lactose or isopropyl-β-D-thiogalactopyranoside (IPTG). lac repressor encoded by lacI
    316..338     +  RBS            RBS: efficient ribosome binding site from bacteriophage T7 gene 10 (Olins and Rangwala, 1989)
    345..1763    +  CDS            UGT89B1: U89B1_ARATH - Experimental evidence at protein level: Swiss-Prot protein existence level 1. Possesses quercetin 3-O-glucosyltransferase, 7-O- glucosyltransferase and 4'-O-glucosyltransferase activities in vitro. Also active in vitro on benzoates and benzoate derivatives. From Arabidopsis thaliana (Mouse-ear cress).
   1773..1822    +  CDS            SET1 (fragment): solubility-enhancement tag derived from T7 phage gene 10B
   1830..1877    +  terminator     T7 terminator: transcription terminator for bacteriophage T7 RNA polymerase
   1900..2004    -  CDS            TcR (fragment): tetracycline efflux protein; tet; confers resistance to tetracycline
   2052..2080    -  promoter       tet promoter: E. coli promoter for tetracycline efflux protein gene
   2193..2297    +  promoter       AmpR promoter: bla
   2298..3158    +  CDS            AmpR: β-lactamase; bla; confers resistance to ampicillin, carbenicillin, and related antibiotics
   3329..3917    +  rep_origin     ori: high-copy-number ColE1/pMB1/pBR322/pUC origin of replication
   4103..4245    -  misc_feature   bom: basis of mobility region from pBR322
   4347..4538    -  CDS            rop: Rop protein, which maintains plasmids at low copy number; rop
   4555..4935    +  CDS            YPB1_ECOLX: Protein predicted: Swiss-Prot protein existence level 4. From Escherichia coli.
   5177..5801    -  CDS            TcR (fragment): tetracycline efflux protein; tet; confers resistance to tetracycline
   5816..5837    -  protein_bind   CAP binding site: CAP binding activates transcription in the presence of cAMP. E. coli catabolite activator protein
   5850..6932    -  CDS            lacI: lac repressor; lacI; The lac repressor binds to the lac operator to inhibit transcription in E. coli. This inhibition can be relieved by adding lactose or isopropyl-β-D-thiogalactopyranoside (IPTG).
   6933..7010    -  promoter       lacI promoter: lacI
   7018..236     -  CDS            TcR (fragment) (across the origin): tetracycline efflux protein; tet; confers resistance to tetracycline
