[The description below was written by a language model from this plasmid's Addgene catalogue record and pLannotate feature annotations shown in this document.]
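Description:
pET-89B1 is a 7,061 bp bacterial expression plasmid built on the pET15b backbone for IPTG-inducible production of the Arabidopsis thaliana UDP-glucosyltransferase UGT89B1 (AT1G73880) in E. coli. It replicates from a ColE1/pBR322-type origin accompanied by the rop gene and the bom mobilisation region, features inherited from pBR322 that generally keep copy number modest, although the record lists copy number as unknown. Selection is by ampicillin through the β-lactamase gene and its own promoter. Several tetracycline-resistance fragments and the tet promoter are annotated, but these are non-functional pBR322 remnants rather than a usable marker.

The 1,419 bp UGT89B1 coding sequence sits downstream of a T7 promoter fused to a lac operator and the strong T7 gene 10 ribosome binding site, and is followed by the T7 terminator. A plasmid-borne lacI gene with its native promoter supplies repressor that binds the operator and holds expression off until IPTG is added. Transcription requires T7 RNA polymerase, which fits the listed BL21 host, presumably a T7 polymerase-expressing derivative. The coding sequence begins just after the RBS, and no His tag or thrombin site is annotated, so the enzyme appears to be expressed without the N-terminal tag pET15b normally provides. A short fragment annotated as the SET1 solubility tag lies between the insert and the terminator and is probably a match to backbone sequence rather than a deliberate fusion. The encoded enzyme is annotated as glucosylating quercetin at several hydroxyl positions, as well as benzoates, in vitro. The plasmid therefore suits recombinant production of the enzyme for activity assays or for glycosylation work in engineered bacteria, though the record states only inducible expression as its purpose.
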