Addgene plasmid #59375: pET-89B1
Purpose: Inducible expression of 89B1 (AT1G73880) under T7 promoter
Depositing lab: Christopher Anderson. Depositing organization: University of California, Berkeley.
Backbone
  Vector backbone: pET15b
  Vector type: Bacterial Expression
Growth in bacteria
  Bacterial resistance: Ampicillin, 100 μg/mL
  Growth temperature: 37°C
  Growth strain: BL21
  Copy number: Unknown
Gene/Insert
  Gene/Insert name: UGT89B1
  Species: A. thaliana (mustard weed)
  Insert size (bp): 1419
  Entrez Gene: UGT89B1 (a.k.a. AT1G73880, F2P9.25, F2P9_25, UDP-glucosyl transferase 89B1)
Terms and licenses: Academic/Nonprofit Terms; Industry Terms: Not Available to Industry
How to cite: pET-89B1 was a gift from Christopher Anderson (Addgene plasmid # 59375 ; http://n2t.net/addgene:59375 ; RRID:Addgene_59375)
