>Addgene plasmid #59375 | pET-89B1 | addgene partial sequence | sequence record 95824 | ASK-FN2 5'-CGGCCTTTTTACGGTTCCTG-3'
ATTCTGATGGATAACCGTATTACCGCCTTTGAGTGAGCTGATACCGCTCGCCGCAGCCGAACGACCGAGC
GCAGCGAGTCAGTGAGCGAGGAAGCGGAAGAGCGCCTGATGCGGTATTTTCTCCTTACGCATCTGTGCGG
TATTTCACACCGCAATGGTGCACTCTCAGTACAATCTGCTCTGATGCCGCATAGTTAAGCCAGTATACAC
TCCGCTATCGCTACGTGACTGGGTCATGGCTGCGCCCCGACACCCGCCAACACCCGCTGACGCGCCCTGA
CGGGCTTGTCTGCTCCCGGCATCCGCTTACAGACAAGCTGTGACCGTCTCCGGGAGCTGCATGTGTCAGA
GGTTTTCACCGTCATCACCGAAACGCGCGAGGCAGCTGCGGTAAAGCTCATCAGCGTGGTCGTGAAGCGA
TTCACAGATGTCTGCCTGTTCATCCGCGTCCAGCTCGTTGAGTTTCTCCAGAAGCGTTAATGTCTGGCTT
CTGATAAAGC
