>Addgene plasmid #59375 | pET-89B1 | addgene partial sequence | sequence record 96650 | pBRforEco 5'-AATAGGCGTATCACGAGGC-3'
GCTTATCATCGATAAGCTTTAATGCGGTAGTTTATCACAGTTAAATTGCTAACGCAGTCAGGCACCGTGT
ATGAAATCTAACAATGCGCTCATCGTCATCCTCGGCACCGTCACCCTGGATGCTGTAGGCATAGGCTTGG
TTATGCCGGTACTGCCGGGCCTCTTGCGGGATATCCGGATATAGTTCCTCCTTTCAGCAAAAAACCCCTC
AAGACCCGTTTAGAGGCCCCAAGGGGTTATGCTAGTTATTGCTCAGCGG
