>Addgene plasmid #59375 | pET-89B1 | addgene partial sequence | sequence record 96653 | pBRrevBam 5'-GGTGATGTCGGCGATATAGG-3'
CCGGCCACGATGCGTCCGGCGTAGAGGATCGAGATCTCGATCCCGCGAAATTAATACGACTCACTATAGG
GGAATTGTGAGCGGATAACAATTCCCCTCTAGAAATAATTTTGTTTAACTTTAAGAAGGAGATATACCAT
GAAAGTGAACGAGGAAAACAACAAGCCGACAAAGACCCATGTCTTAATCTTCCCATTTCCGGCGCAAGGT
CACATGATTCCCCTCCTCGACTTCACCCACCGCCTTGCTCTCCGCGGCGGCGCCGCCTTAAAAATAACCG
TCCTAGTCACTCCAAAAAACCTTCCTTTTCTCTCTCCGCTTCTCTCCGCCGTAGTTAACATCGAACCACT
TATCCTCCCTTTTCCCTCCCACCCTTCAATCCCCTCCGGCGTCGAAAACGTCCAAGACTTACCTCCTTCA
GGCTTCCCTTTAATGATCCACGCGCTTGGTAATCTCCACGCGCCGCTTATCTCTTGGATTACTTCTCACC
CTTCTCCTCCAGTAGCCATCGTATCTGATTTCTTCCTTGG
